>Addgene plasmid #79620 | pcDNA3.1_pCMV-nCas-PmCDA1-ugi pH1-gRNA(HPRT) | depositor full sequence | sequence record 154120 | pcDNA3.1_pCMV-nCas-PmCDA1-ugi pH1-gRNA(HPRT) sequence 10419 bps
GGCCGCCACCGCGGTGGAGCTCCAGCTTTTGTTCCCTTTAGTGAGGGTTAATTGCGCGCTTGGCGTAATC
ATGGTCATAGCTGTTTCCTGTGTGAAATTGTTATCCGCTCACAATTCCACACAACATACGAGCCGGAAGC
ATAAAGTGTAAAGCCTGGGGTGCCTAATGAGTGAGCTAACTCACATTAATTGCGTTGCGCTCACTGCCCG
CTTTCCAGTCGGGAAACCTGTCGTGCCAGCTGCATTAATGAATCGGCCAACGCGCGGGGAGAGGCGGTTT
GCGTATTGGGCGCTCTTCCGCTTCCTCGCTCACTGACTCGCTGCGCTCGGTCGTTCGGCTGCGGCGAGCG
GTATCAGCTCACTCAAAGGCGGTAATACGGTTATCCACAGAATCAGGGGATAACGCAGGAAAGAACATGT
GAGCAAAAGGCCAGCAAAAGGCCAGGAACCGTAAAAAGGCCGCGTTGCTGGCGTTTTTCCATAGGCTCCG
CCCCCCTGACGAGCATCACAAAAATCGACGCTCAAGTCAGAGGTGGCGAAACCCGACAGGACTATAAAGA
TACCAGGCGTTTCCCCCTGGAAGCTCCCTCGTGCGCTCTCCTGTTCCGACCCTGCCGCTTACCGGATACC
TGTCCGCCTTTCTCCCTTCGGGAAGCGTGGCGCTTTCTCATAGCTCACGCTGTAGGTATCTCAGTTCGGT
GTAGGTCGTTCGCTCCAAGCTGGGCTGTGTGCACGAACCCCCCGTTCAGCCCGACCGCTGCGCCTTATCC
GGTAACTATCGTCTTGAGTCCAACCCGGTAAGACACGACTTATCGCCACTGGCAGCAGCCACTGGTAACA
GGATTAGCAGAGCGAGGTATGTAGGCGGTGCTACAGAGTTCTTGAAGTGGTGGCCTAACTACGGCTACAC
TAGAAGGACAGTATTTGGTATCTGCGCTCTGCTGAAGCCAGTTACCTTCGGAAAAAGAGTTGGTAGCTCT
TGATCCGGCAAACAAACCACCGCTGGTAGCGGTGGTTTTTTTGTTTGCAAGCAGCAGATTACGCGCAGAA
AAAAAGGATCTCAAGAAGATCCTTTGATCTTTTCTACGGGGTCTGACGCTCAGTGGAACGAAAACTCACG
TTAAGGGATTTTGGTCATGAGATTATCAAAAAGGATCTTCACCTAGATCCTTTTAAATTAAAAATGAAGT
TTTAAATCAATCTAAAGTATATATGAGTAAACTTGGTCTGACAGTTACCAATGCTTAATCAGTGAGGCAC
CTATCTCAGCGATCTGTCTATTTCGTTCATCCATAGTTGCCTGACTCCCCGTCGTGTAGATAACTACGAT
ACGGGAGGGCTTACCATCTGGCCCCAGTGCTGCAATGATACCGCGAGACCCACGCTCACCGGCTCCAGAT
TTATCAGCAATAAACCAGCCAGCCGGAAGGGCCGAGCGCAGAAGTGGTCCTGCAACTTTATCCGCCTCCA
TCCAGTCTATTAATTGTTGCCGGGAAGCTAGAGTAAGTAGTTCGCCAGTTAATAGTTTGCGCAACGTTGT
TGCCATTGCTACAGGCATCGTGGTGTCACGCTCGTCGTTTGGTATGGCTTCATTCAGCTCCGGTTCCCAA
CGATCAAGGCGAGTTACATGATCCCCCATGTTGTGCAAAAAAGCGGTTAGCTCCTTCGGTCCTCCGATCG
TTGTCAGAAGTAAGTTGGCCGCAGTGTTATCACTCATGGTTATGGCAGCACTGCATAATTCTCTTACTGT
CATGCCATCCGTAAGATGCTTTTCTGTGACTGGTGAGTACTCAACCAAGTCATTCTGAGAATAGTGTATG
CGGCGACCGAGTTGCTCTTGCCCGGCGTCAATACGGGATAATACCGCGCCACATAGCAGAACTTTAAAAG
TGCTCATCATTGGAAAACGTTCTTCGGGGCGAAAACTCTCAAGGATCTTACCGCTGTTGAGATCCAGTTC
GATGTAACCCACTCGTGCACCCAACTGATCTTCAGCATCTTTTACTTTCACCAGCGTTTCTGGGTGAGCA
AAAACAGGAAGGCAAAATGCCGCAAAAAAGGGAATAAGGGCGACACGGAAATGTTGAATACTCATACTCT
TCCTTTTTCAATATTATTGAAGCATTTATCAGGGTTATTGTCTCATGAGCGGATACATATTTGAATGTAT
TTAGAAAAATAAACAAATAGGGGTTCCGCGCACATTTCCCCGAAAAGTGCCACCTAAATTGTAAGCGTTA
ATATTTTGTTAAAATTCGCGTTAAATTTTTGTTAAATCAGCTCATTTTTTAACCAATAGGCCGAAATCGG
CAAAATCCCTTATAAATCAAAAGAATAGACCGAGATAGGGT
[37 nt withheld, positions 2352-2388]
AAAGAACGTGGACTCCAACGTCAAAGG
[49 nt withheld, positions 2416-2464]
T
[91 nt withheld, positions 2466-2556]
G
[124 nt withheld, positions 2558-2681]
CCCATTCGCCATTCAGGCTGCGCAACTGTTGGGAAGGGCGATCGGTGCGGGCCTCTTCGCTATTACGCCA
GCTGGCGAAAGGGGGATGTGCTGCAAGGCGATTAAGTTGGGTAACGCCAGGGTTTTCCCAGTCACGACGT
TGTAAAACGACGGCCAGTGAGCGCGCGTAATACGACTCACTATAGGGCGAATTGGGTACCGGGCCAATTC
GAACGCTGACGTCATCAACCCGCTCCAAGGAATCGCGGGCCCAGTGTCACTAGGCGGGAACACCCAGCGC
GCGTGCGCCCTGGCAGGAAGATGGCTGTGAGGGACAGGGGAGTGGCGCCCTGCAATATTTGCATGTCGCT
ATGTGTTCTGGGAAATCACCATAAACGTGAAATGTCTTTGGATTTGGGAATCTTATAAGTTCTGTATGAG
GACCACAGATCCCCCCGAGATGTCATGAAAGAGAGTTTTAGAGCTAGAAATAGCAAGTTAAAATAAGGCT
AGTCCGTTATCAACTTGAAAAAGTGGCACCGAGTCGGTGCTTTTTTTACGCGTTGACATTGATTATTGAC
TAGTTATTAATAGTAATCAATTACGGGGTCATTAGTTCATAGCCCATATATGGAGTTCCGCGTTACATAA
CTTACGGTAAATGGCCCGCCTGGCTGACCGCCCAACGACCCCCGCCCATTGACGTCAATAATGACGTATG
TTCCCATAGTAACGCCAATAGGGACTTTCCATTGACGTCAATGGGTGGAGTATTTACGGTAAACTGCCCA
CTTGGCAGTACATCAAGTGTATCATATGCCAAGTACGCCCCCTATTGACGTCAATGACGGTAAATGGCCC
GCCTGGCATTATGCCCAGTACATGACCTTATGGGACTTTCCTACTTGGCAGTACATCTACGTATTAGTCA
TCGCTATTACCATGGTGATGCGGTTTTGGCAGTACATCAATGGGCGTGGATAGCGGTTTGACTCACGGGG
ATTTCCAAGTCTCCACCCCATTGACGTCAATGGGAGTTTGTTTTGGCACCAAAATCAACGGGACTTTCCA
AAATGTCGTAACAACTCCGCCCCATTGACGCAAATGGGCGGTAGGCGTGTACGGTGGGAGGTCTATATAA
GCAGAGCTCTCTGGCTAACTAGAGAACCCACTGCTTACTGGCTTATCGAAATTAATACGACTCACTATAG
GGAGACCCAAGCTGGCTAGCGAAATGGCACCGAAGAAGAAGCGTAAAGTCGGAATCCACGGAGTTCCTGC
GGCAATGGACAAGAAGTACTCCATTGGGCTCGCTATCGGCACAAACAGCGTCGGTTGGGCCGTCATTACG
GACGAGTACAAGGTGCCGAGCAAAAAATTCAAAGTTCTGGGCAATACCGATCGCCACAGCATAAAGAAGA
ACCTCATTGGCGCCCTCCTGTTCGACTCCGGGGAGACGGCCGAAGCCACGCGGCTCAAAAGAACAGCACG
GCGCAGATATACCCGCAGAAAGAATCGGATCTGCTACCTGCAGGAGATCTTTAGTAATGAGATGGCTAAG
GTGGATGACTCTTTCTTCCATAGGCTGGAGGAGTCCTTTTTGGTGGAGGAGGATAAAAAGCACGAGCGCC
ACCCAATCTTTGGCAATATCGTGGACGAGGTGGCGTACCATGAAAAGTACCCAACCATATATCATCTGAG
GAAGAAGCTTGTAGACAGTACTGATAAGGCTGACTTGCGGTTGATCTATCTCGCGCTGGCGCATATGATC
AAATTTCGGGGACACTTCCTCATCGAGGGGGACCTGAACCCAGACAACAGCGATGTCGACAAACTCTTTA
TCCAACTGGTTCAGACTTACAATCAGCTTTTCGAAGAGAACCCGATCAACGCATCCGGAGTTGACGCCAA
AGCAATCCTGAGCGCTAGGCTGTCCAAATCCCGGCGGCTCGAAAACCTCATCGCACAGCTCCCTGGGGAG
AAGAAGAACGGCCTGTTTGGTAATCTTATCGCCCTGTCACTCGGGCTGACCCCCAACTTTAAATCTAACT
TCGACCTGGCCGAAGATGCCAAGCTTCAACTGAGCAAAGACACCTACGATGATGATCTCGACAATCTGCT
GGCCCAGATCGGCGACCAGTACGCAGACCTTTTTTTGGCGGCAAAGAACCTGTCAGACGCCATTCTGCTG
AGTGATATTCTGCGAGTGAACACGGAGATCACCAAAGCTCCGCTGAGCGCTAGTATGATCAAGCGCTATG
ATGAGCACCACCAAGACTTGACTTTGCTGAAGGCCCTTGTCAGACAGCAACTGCCTGAGAAGTACAAGGA
AATTTTCTTCGATCAGTCTAAAAATGGCTACGCCGGATACATTGACGGCGGAGCAAGCCAGGAGGAATTT
TACAAATTTATTAAGCCCATCTTGGAAAAAATGGACGGCACCGAGGAGCTGCTGGTAAAGCTTAACAGAG
AAGATCTGTTGCGCAAACAGCGCACTTTCGACAATGGAAGCATCCCCCACCAGATTCACCTGGGCGAACT
GCACGCTATCCTCAGGCGGCAAGAGGATTTCTACCCCTTTTTGAAAGATAACAGGGAAAAGATTGAGAAA
ATCCTCACATTTCGGATACCCTACTATGTAGGCCCCCTCGCCCGGGGAAATTCCAGATTCGCGTGGATGA
CTCGCAAATCAGAAGAGACCATCACTCCCTGGAACTTCGAGGAAGTCGTGGATAAGGGGGCCTCTGCCCA
GTCCTTCATCGAAAGGATGACTAACTTTGATAAAAATCTGCCTAACGAAAAGGTGCTTCCTAAACACTCT
CTGCTGTACGAGTACTTCACAGTTTATAACGAGCTCACCAAGGTCAAATACGTCACAGAAGGGATGAGAA
AGCCAGCATTCCTGTCTGGAGAGCAGAAGAAAGCTATCGTGGACCTCCTCTTCAAGACGAACCGGAAAGT
TACCGTGAAACAGCTCAAAGAAGACTATTTCAAAAAGATTGAATGTTTCGACTCTGTTGAAATCAGCGGA
GTGGAGGATCGCTTCAACGCATCCCTGGGAACGTATCACGATCTCCTGAAAATCATTAAAGACAAGGACT
TCCTGGACAATGAGGAGAACGAGGACATTCTTGAGGACATTGTCCTCACCCTTACGTTGTTTGAAGATAG
GGAGATGATTGAAGAACGCTTGAAAACTTACGCTCATCTCTTCGACGACAAAGTCATGAAACAGCTCAAG
AGGCGCCGATATACAGGATGGGGGCGGCTGTCAAGAAAACTGATCAATGGGATCCGAGACAAGCAGAGTG
GAAAGACAATCCTGGATTTTCTTAAGTCCGATGGATTTGCCAACCGGAACTTCATGCAGTTGATCCATGA
TGACTCTCTCACCTTTAAGGAGGACATCCAGAAAGCACAAGTTTCTGGCCAGGGGGACAGTCTTCACGAG
CACATCGCTAATCTTGCAGGTAGCCCAGCTATCAAAAAGGGAATACTGCAGACCGTTAAGGTCGTGGATG
AACTCGTCAAAGTAATGGGAAGGCATAAGCCCGAGAATATCGTTATCGAGATGGCCCGAGAGAACCAAAC
TACCCAGAAGGGACAGAAGAACAGTAGGGAAAGGATGAAGAGGATTGAAGAGGGTATAAAAGAACTGGGG
TCCCAAATCCTTAAGGAACACCCAGTTGAAAACACCCAGCTTCAGAATGAGAAGCTCTACCTGTACTACC
TGCAGAACGGCAGGGACATGTACGTGGATCAGGAACTGGACATCAATCGGCTCTCCGACTACGACGTGGA
TCATATCGTGCCCCAGTCTTTTCTCAAAGATGATTCTATTGATAATAAAGTGTTGACAAGATCCGATAAA
AATAGAGGGAAGAGTGATAACGTCCCCTCAGAAGAAGTTGTCAAGAAAATGAAAAATTATTGGCGGCAGC
TGCTGAACGCCAAACTGATCACACAACGGAAGTTCGATAATCTGACTAAGGCTGAACGAGGTGGCCTGTC
TGAGTTGGATAAAGCCGGCTTCATCAAAAGGCAGCTTGTTGAGACACGCCAGATCACCAAGCACGTGGCC
CAAATTCTCGATTCACGCATGAACACCAAGTACGATGAAAATGACAAACTGATTCGAGAGGTGAAAGTTA
TTACTCTGAAGTCTAAGCTGGTCTCAGATTTCAGAAAGGACTTTCAGTTTTATAAGGTGAGAGAGATCAA
CAATTACCACCATGCGCATGATGCCTACCTGAATGCAGTGGTAGGCACTGCACTTATCAAAAAATATCCC
AAGCTTGAATCTGAATTTGTTTACGGAGACTATAAAGTGTACGATGTTAGGAAAATGATCGCAAAGTCTG
AGCAGGAAATAGGCAAGGCCACCGCTAAGTACTTCTTTTACAGCAATATTATGAATTTTTTCAAGACCGA
GATTACACTGGCCAATGGAGAGATTCGGAAGCGACCACTTATCGAAACAAACGGAGAAACAGGAGAAATC
GTGTGGGACAAGGGTAGGGATTTCGCGACAGTCCGGAAGGTCCTGTCCATGCCGCAGGTGAACATCGTTA
AAAAGACCGAAGTACAGACCGGAGGCTTCTCCAAGGAAAGTATCCTCCCGAAAAGGAACAGCGACAAGCT
GATCGCACGCAAAAAAGATTGGGACCCCAAGAAATACGGCGGATTCGATTCTCCTACAGTCGCTTACAGT
GTACTGGTTGTGGCCAAAGTGGAGAAAGGGAAGTCTAAAAAACTCAAAAGCGTCAAGGAACTGCTGGGCA
TCACAATCATGGAGCGATCAAGCTTCGAAAAAAACCCCATCGACTTTCTCGAGGCGAAAGGATATAAAGA
GGTCAAAAAAGACCTCATCATTAAGCTTCCCAAGTACTCTCTCTTTGAGCTTGAAAACGGCCGGAAACGA
ATGCTCGCTAGTGCGGGCGAGCTGCAGAAAGGTAACGAGCTGGCACTGCCCTCTAAATACGTTAATTTCT
TGTATCTGGCCAGCCACTATGAAAAGCTCAAAGGGTCTCCCGAAGATAATGAGCAGAAGCAGCTGTTCGT
GGAACAACACAAACACTACCTTGATGAGATCATCGAGCAAATAAGCGAATTCTCCAAAAGAGTGATCCTC
GCCGACGCTAACCTCGATAAGGTGCTTTCTGCTTACAATAAGCACAGGGATAAGCCCATCAGGGAGCAGG
CAGAAAACATTATCCACTTGTTTACTCTGACCAACTTGGGCGCGCCTGCAGCCTTCAAGTACTTCGACAC
CACCATAGACAGAAAGCGGTACACCTCTACAAAGGAGGTCCTGGACGCCACACTGATTCATCAGTCAATT
ACGGGGCTCTATGAAACAAGAATCGACCTCTCTCAGCTCGGTGGAGACAGCAGGGCTGACCCCAAGAAGA
AGAGGAAGGTGGGTGGAGGAGGTACCGGCGGTGGAGGCTCAGCAGAATACGTACGAGCTCTGTTTGACTT
CAATGGGAATGACGAGGAGGATCTCCCCTTTAAGAAGGGCGATATTCTCCGCATCAGAGATAAGCCCGAA
GAACAATGGTGGAATGCCGAGGATAGCGAAGGGAAAAGGGGCATGATTCTGGTGCCATATGTGGAGAAAT
ATTCCGGTGACTACAAAGACCATGATGGGGATTACAAAGACCACGACATCGACTACAAAGACGACGACGA
TAAATCAGGGATGACAGACGCCGAGTACGTGCGCATTCATGAGAAACTGGATATTTACACCTTCAAGAAG
CAGTTCTTCAACAACAAGAAATCTGTGTCACACCGCTGCTACGTGCTGTTTGAGTTGAAGCGAAGGGGCG
AAAGAAGGGCTTGCTTTTGGGGCTATGCCGTCAACAAGCCCCAAAGTGGCACCGAGAGAGGAATACACGC
TGAGATATTCAGTATCCGAAAGGTGGAAGAGTATCTTCGGGATAATCCTGGGCAGTTTACGATCAACTGG
TATTCCAGCTGGAGTCCTTGCGCTGATTGTGCCGAGAAAATTCTGGAATGGTATAATCAGGAACTTCGGG
GAAACGGGCACACATTGAAAATCTGGGCCTGCAAGCTGTACTACGAGAAGAATGCCCGGAACCAGATAGG
ACTCTGGAATCTGAGGGACAATGGTGTAGGCCTGAACGTGATGGTTTCCGAGCACTATCAGTGTTGTCGG
AAGATTTTCATCCAAAGCTCTCATAACCAGCTCAATGAAAACCGCTGGTTGGAGAAAACACTGAAACGTG
CGGAGAAGTGGAGATCCGAGCTGAGCATCATGATCCAGGTCAAGATTCTGCATACCACTAAGTCTCCAGC
CGTTGGTCCCAAGAAGAAAAGAAAAGTCGGTACCATGACCAACCTTTCCGACATCATAGAGAAGGAAACA
GGCAAACAGTTGGTCATCCAAGAGTCGATACTCATGCTTCCTGAAGAAGTTGAGGAGGTCATTGGGAATA
AGCCGGAAAGTGACATTCTCGTACACACTGCGTATGATGAGAGCACCGATGAGAACGTGATGCTGCTCAC
GTCAGATGCCCCAGAGTACAAACCCTGGGCTCTGGTGATTCAGGACTCTAATGGAGAGAACAAGATCAAG
ATGCTAGAAGGCAGGGGAAGCCTTCTGACTTGTGGGGATGTGGAAGAAAACCCTGGTCCATCTAGAATGA
TTGAACAAGATGGATTGCACGCAGGTTCTCCGGCCGCTTGGGTGGAGAGGCTATTCGGCTATGACTGGGC
ACAACAGACAATCGGCTGCTCTGATGCCGCCGTGTTCCGGCTGTCAGCGCAGGGGCGCCCGGTTCTTTTT
GTCAAGACCGACCTGTCCGGTGCCCTGAATGAACTGCAGGACGAGGCAGCGCGGCTATCGTGGCTGGCCA
CGACGGGCGTTCCTTGCGCAGCTGTGCTCGACGTTGTCACTGAAGCGGGAAGGGACTGGCTGCTATTGGG
CGAAGTGCCGGGGCAGGATCTCCTGTCATCTCACCTTGCTCCTGCCGAGAAAGTATCCATCATGGCTGAT
GCAATGCGGCGGCTGCATACGCTTGATCCGGCTACCTGCCCATTCGACCACCAAGCGAAACATCGCATCG
AGCGAGCACGTACTCGGATGGAAGCCGGTCTTGTCGATCAGGATGATCTGGACGAAGAGCATCAGGGGCT
CGCGCCAGCCGAACTGTTCGCCAGGCTCAAGGCGCGCATGCCCGACGGCGAGGATCTCGTCGTGACCCAT
GGCGATGCCTGCTTGCCGAATATCATGGTGGAAAATGGCCGCTTTTCTGGATTCATCGACTGTGGCCGGC
TGGGTGTGGCGGACCGCTATCAGGACATAGCGTTGGCTACCCGTGATATTGCTGAAGAGCTTGGCGGCGA
ATGGGCTGACCGCTTCCTCGTGCTTTACGGTATCGCCGCTCCCGATTCGCAGCGCATCGCCTTCTATCGC
CTTCTTGACGAGTTCTTCTGAGCGGGACTCTGGGGTTCGAAATGACCGACCAAGCGACGCCCAACCTGCC
ATCACGAGATTTCGATTCCACCGCCGCCTTCTATGAAAGGTTGGGCTTCGGAATCGTTTTCCGGGACGCC
GGCTGGATGATCCTCCAGCGCGGGGATCTCATGCTGGAGTTCTTCGCCCACCCCAACTTGTTTATTGCAG
CTTATAATGGTTACAAATAAAGCAATAGCATCACAAATTTCACAAATAAAGCATTTTTTTCACTGCATTC
TAGTTGTGGTTTGTCCAAACTCATCAATGTATCTTAGC
Features (pLannotate 1.2.2; 24 found; start..end, strand, type, name):
     35..53      -  promoter       T3 promoter: promoter for bacteriophage T3 RNA polymerase
     98..114     -  protein_bind   lac operator: The lac repressor binds to the lac operator to inhibit transcription in E. coli. This inhibition can be relieved by adding lactose or isopropyl-β-D-thiogalactopyranoside (IPTG). lac repressor encoded by lacI
    122..152     -  promoter       lac promoter: promoter for the E. coli lac operon
    167..188     -  protein_bind   CAP binding site: CAP binding activates transcription in the presence of cAMP. E. coli catabolite activator protein
    201..293     -  CDS            lacI (fragment): lac repressor; lacI; The lac repressor binds to the lac operator to inhibit transcription in E. coli. This inhibition can be relieved by adding lactose or isopropyl-β-D-thiogalactopyranoside (IPTG).
    476..1064    -  rep_origin     ori: high-copy-number ColE1/pMB1/pBR322/pUC origin of replication
   1235..2095    -  CDS            AmpR: β-lactamase; bla; confers resistance to ampicillin, carbenicillin, and related antibiotics
   2096..2200    -  promoter       AmpR promoter: bla
   2253..2681    -  rep_origin     f1 ori (sequence partly withheld): f1 bacteriophage origin of replication; arrow indicates direction of (+) strand synthesis
   2686..2841    -  CDS            lacZα (fragment): LacZα fragment of β-galactosidase; lacZ fragment
   2849..2867    +  promoter       T7 promoter: promoter for bacteriophage T7 RNA polymerase
   2892..3101    +  promoter       H1 promoter: human H1 RNA promoter
   3136..3211    +  misc_RNA       gRNA scaffold: guide RNA scaffold for the Streptococcus pyogenes CRISPR/Cas9 system
   3226..3605    +  enhancer       CMV enhancer: human cytomegalovirus immediate early enhancer
   3606..3809    +  promoter       CMV promoter: human cytomegalovirus (CMV) immediate early promoter
   3805..3838    +  LTR            5' LTR (truncated) (fragment): truncated 5' long terminal repeat (LTR) from HIV-1
   3854..3872    +  promoter       T7 promoter: promoter for bacteriophage T7 RNA polymerase
   3946..8049    +  CDS            Cas9: Cas9 (Csn1) endonuclease from the Streptococcus pyogenes Type II CRISPR/Cas system generates RNA-guided double strand breaks in DNA
   8113..8283    +  CDS            CRK (fragment): CRK_HUMAN - Experimental evidence at protein level: Swiss-Prot protein existence level 1. [Isoform Crk-II]: Regulates cell adhesion, spreading and migration (PubMed:31311869). Mediates attachment-induced MAPK8 activation, membrane ruffling and cell motility in a Rac-dependent manner. Involved in phagocytosis of apoptotic cells and cell motility via its interaction with DOCK1 and DOCK4 (PubMed:19004829). May regulate the EFNA5-EPHA3 signaling (By similarity). From Homo sapiens (Human).
   9016..9267    +  CDS            UGI: UNGI_BPPB2 - Experimental evidence at protein level: Swiss-Prot protein existence level 1. This protein binds specifically and reversibly to the host uracil-DNA glycosylase, preventing removal of uracil residues from PBS2 DNA by the host uracil-excision repair system. From Bacillus phage PBS2 (Bacteriophage PBS2).
   9328..10119   +  CDS            neo: KKA2_KLEPN - Also known as kan, nptII. Experimental evidence at protein level: Swiss-Prot protein existence level 1. Resistance to kanamycin, neomycin, paromomycin, ribostamycin, butirosin and gentamicin B. From Klebsiella pneumoniae.
  10143..10301   +  CDS            ble (fragment): BLE_KLEPN - Experimental evidence at protein level: Swiss-Prot protein existence level 1. Binding protein with a strong affinity to the bleomycin family of antibiotics. Binds to CL990; an antimitotic-antibiotic compound. From Klebsiella pneumoniae.
  10296..10417   +  polyA_signal   SV40 poly(A) signal: SV40 polyadenylation signal
  10417..22      -  misc_feature   MCS (fragment) (across the origin): pBluescript multiple cloning site
