[The description below was written by a language model from this plasmid's Addgene catalogue record and pLannotate feature annotations shown in this document.]
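Description:
pcDNA3.1_pCMV-nCas-PmCDA1-ugi pH1-gRNA(HPRT) is a mammalian expression plasmid of about 10.4 kb that delivers a complete cytidine base-editing system, both editor protein and guide RNA, from one vector. The catalogue lists Invitrogen pcDNA3.1 as the backbone. However, the annotated bacterial portion (lac promoter/operator, lacZα fragment, T3 and T7 promoters, a pBluescript-type multiple cloning site fragment) looks more like a pBluescript-style framework, and the record does not explain this difference. In E. coli the plasmid is maintained at high copy through a ColE1/pUC-type origin with ampicillin selection (AmpR, β-lactamase). An f1 origin is also present.

The main cassette is driven by the CMV enhancer and immediate-early promoter. It encodes Streptococcus pyogenes Cas9 carrying the D10A mutation, which makes it a nickase. PmCDA1, a cytidine deaminase, and UGI, the phage PBS2 uracil-DNA glycosylase inhibitor, are fused to its C terminus. The feature table does not annotate PmCDA1 itself, but an unannotated gap lies between a short region downstream of Cas9 matching human CRK, possibly part of a linker, and the UGI coding sequence, which is where the deaminase would be expected. According to the catalogue, a neomycin resistance gene follows the fusion and is joined to it by a 2A peptide, so G418 selection is coupled to editor expression. The transcript ends at an SV40 polyadenylation signal.

Upstream, a human H1 RNA polymerase III promoter drives a guide RNA with the S. pyogenes scaffold, targeting HPRT. The guide directs the nickase to its target, where the deaminase converts cytosine to uracil. UGI limits uracil excision repair, which favours point mutations without double-strand breaks. The construct is used for targeted nucleotide editing in mammalian cells.
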