Addgene plasmid #79620: pcDNA3.1_pCMV-nCas-PmCDA1-ugi pH1-gRNA(HPRT)
Purpose: Expresses nCas9-PmCDA1-UGI and gRNA(HPRT) in mammalian cells
Depositing lab: Akihiko Kondo. Depositing organization: Kobe University. Publication: Targeted nucleotide editing using hybrid prokaryotic and vertebrate adaptive immune systems. Nishida K, Arazoe T, Yachie N, Banno S, Kakimoto M, Tabata M, Mochizuki M, Miyabe A, Araki M, Hara KY, Shimatani Z, Kondo A. Science. 2016 Aug 4. pii: aaf8729. 10.1126/science.aaf8729 PubMed 27492474.
Backbone
  Vector backbone: pcDNA3.1
  Backbone manufacturer: Invitrogen
  Backbone size w/o insert (bp): 5428
  Total vector size (bp): 10414
  Modifications to backbone: Neomycin marker is connected to insert via 2A peptide
  Vector type: Mammalian Expression
  Selectable markers: Neomycin (select with G418)
Growth in bacteria
  Bacterial resistance: Ampicillin, 100 μg/mL
  Growth temperature: 37°C
  Growth strain: DH5alpha
  Copy number: High Copy
Gene/Insert
  Gene/Insert name: SpCas9
  Species: Streptococcus pyogenes
  Mutation: D10A for nickase Cas9
  Promoter: pCMV
  Tag / fusion protein: PmCDA1 (C terminal on insert); UGI (C terminal on insert)
  Cloning method: Gibson Cloning
  Sequencing primers: 5′ ttcgctattacgccagctg; 3′ GACAGGTCGGTCTTGACA
Terms and licenses: Academic/Nonprofit Terms; Industry Terms: Not Available to Industry
How to cite: pcDNA3.1_pCMV-nCas-PmCDA1-ugi pH1-gRNA(HPRT) was a gift from Akihiko Kondo (Addgene plasmid # 79620 ; http://n2t.net/addgene:79620 ; RRID:Addgene_79620)
