>Addgene plasmid #79620 | pcDNA3.1_pCMV-nCas-PmCDA1-ugi pH1-gRNA(HPRT) | addgene partial sequence | sequence record 152580 | F1ori-R 5'-AGGGAAGAAAGCGAAAGGAG-3'
[60 nt withheld, positions 1-60]
CCCATTCGCCATTCAGGCTGCGCAACTGTTGGGAAGGGCGATCGGTGCGGGCCTCTTCGCTATTACGCCA
GCTGGCGAAAGGGGGATGTGCTGCAAGGCGATTAAGTTGGGTAACGCCAGGGTTTTCCCAGTCACGACGT
TGTAAAACGACGGCCAGTGAGCGCGCGTAATACGACTCACTATAGGGCGAATTGGGTACCGGGCCAATTC
GAACGCTGACGTCATCAACCCGCTCCAAGGAATCGCGGGCCCAGTGTCACTAGGCGGGAACACCCAGCGC
GCGTGCGCCCTGGCAGGAAGATGGCTGTGAGGGACAGGGGAGTGGCGCCCTGCAATATTTGCATGTCGCT
ATGTGTTCTGGGAAATCACCATAAACGTGAAATGTCTTTGGATTTGGGAATCTTATAAGTTCTGTATGAG
GACCACAGATCCCCCCGAGATGTCATGAAAGAGAGTTTTAGAGCTAGAAATAGCAAGTTAAAATAAGGCT
AGTCCGTTATCAACTTGAAAAAGTGGCACCGAGTCGGTGCTTTTTTTACGCGTTGACATTGATTATTGAC
TAGTTATTAATAGTAATCAATTACGGGGTCATTAGTTCATAGCCCATATATGGAGTTCCGCGTTACATAA
CTTACGGTAAATGGCCCGCCTGGCTGACCGCCCAACGACCCCCGCCCATTGACGTCAATAATGACGTATG
TTCCCATAGTAACGCCAATAGGGACTTTCCATTGACGTCAATGGGTGGAGTATTTACGGTAAACTGCCCA
CTTGGCAGTACATCAAGTGTATCATATGCC
