>Addgene plasmid #79620 | pcDNA3.1_pCMV-nCas-PmCDA1-ugi pH1-gRNA(HPRT) | addgene partial sequence | sequence record 152581 | CMV-F 5'-CGCAAATGGGCGGTAGGCGTG-3'
CTCTCTGGCTAACTAGAGAACCCACTGCTTACTGGCTTATCGAAATTAATACGACTCACTATAGGGAGAC
CCAAGCTGGCTAGCGAAATGGCACCGAAGAAGAAGCGTAAAGTCGGAATCCACGGAGTTCCTGCGGCAAT
GGACAAGAAGTACTCCATTGGGCTCGCTATCGGCACAAACAGCGTCGGTTGGGCCGTCATTACGGACGAG
TACAAGGTGCCGAGCAAAAAATTCAAAGTTCTGGGCAATACCGATCGCCACAGCATAAAGAAGAACCTCA
TTGGCGCCCTCCTGTTCGACTCCGGGGAGACGGCCGAAGCCACGCGGCTCAAAAGAACAGCACGGCGCAG
ATATACCCGCAGAAAGAATCGGATCTGCTACCTGCAGGAGATCTTTAGTAATGAGATGGCTAAGGTGGAT
GACTCTTTCTTCCATAGGCTGGAGGAGTCCTTTTTGGTGGAGGAGGATAAAAAGCACGAGCGCCACCCAA
TCTTTGGCAATATCGTGGACGAGGTGGCGTACCATGAAAAGTACCCAACCATATATCATCTGAGGAAGAA
GCTTGTAGACAGTACTGATAAGGCTGACTTGCGGTTGATCTATCTCGCGCTGGCGCATATGATCAAATTT
CGGGGACACTTCCTCATCGAGGGGGACCTGAACCCAGACAACAGCGATGTCGACAAACTCTTTATCCAAC
TGGTTCAGACTTACAATCAGCTTTTCGAAGAGAACCCGATCAACGCATCCGGAGTTGACGCCAAAGCAAT
CCTGAGCGCTAGGCTGTCCAAATCCCGGCGGCTCGAAAACCTCATCGCACAGCTCCCTGG
