>Addgene plasmid #79620 | pcDNA3.1_pCMV-nCas-PmCDA1-ugi pH1-gRNA(HPRT) | addgene partial sequence | sequence record 152912 | hdCas9-R2 5'-CCGGCTTTATCCAACTCAGAC-3'
GTCAGATTATCGAACTTCCGTTGTGTGATCAGTTTGGCGTTCAGCAGCTGCCGCCAATAATTTTTCATTT
TCTTGACAACTTCTTCTGAGGGGACGTTATCACTCTTCCCTCTATTTTTATCGGATCTTGTCAACACTTT
ATTATCAATAGAATCATCTTTGAGAAAAGACTGGGGCACGATATGATCCACGTCGTAGTCGGAGAGCCGA
TTGATGTCCAGTTCCTGATCCACGTACATGTCCCTGCCGTTCTGCAGGTAGTACAGGTAGAGCTTCTCAT
TCTGAAGCTGGGTGTTTTCAACTGGGTGTTCCTTAAGGATTTGGGACCCCAGTTCTTTTATACCCTCTTC
AATCCTCTTCATCCTTTCCCTACTGTTCTTCTGTCCCTTCTGGGTAGTTTGGTTCTCTCGGGCCATCTCG
ATAACGATATTCTCGGGCTTATGCCTTCCCATTACTTTGACGAGTTCATCCACGACCTTAACGGTCTGCA
GTATTCCCTTTTTGATAGCTGGGCTACCTGCAAGATTAGCGATGTGCTCGTGAAGACTGTCCCCCTGGCC
AGAAACTTGTGCTTTCTGGATGTCCTCCTTAAAGGTGAGAGAGTCATCATGGATCAACTGCATGAAGTTC
CGGTTGGCAAATCCATCGGACTTAAGAAAATCCAGGATTGTCTTTCCACTCTGCTTGTCTCGGATCCCAT
TGATCAGTTTTCTTGACAGCCGCCCCCATCCTGTATATCGGCGCCTCTTGAGCTGTTTCATGACTTTGTC
GTCGAAGAGATGAGCGTAAGTTTTCAAGCGTTCTTCAATCATCTCC
