>Addgene plasmid #79620 | pcDNA3.1_pCMV-nCas-PmCDA1-ugi pH1-gRNA(HPRT) | addgene partial sequence | sequence record 152913 | Neo-R 5'-GCCCAGTCATAGCCGAATAG-3'
CTGCGTGCAATCCATCTTGTTCAATCATTCTAGATGGACCAGGGTTTTCTTCCACATCCCCACAAGTCAG
AAGGCTTCCCCTGCCTTCTAGCATCTTGATCTTGTTCTCTCCATTAGAGTCCTGAATCACCAGAGCCCAG
GGTTTGTACTCTGGGGCATCTGACGTGAGCAGCATCACGTTCTCATCGGTGCTCTCATCATACGCAGTGT
GTACGAGAATGTCACTTTCCGGCTTATTCCCAATGACCTCCTCAACTTCTTCAGGAAGCATGAGTATCGA
CTCTTGGATGACCAACTGTTTGCCTGTTTCCTTCTCTATGATGTCGGAAAGGTTGGTCATGGTACCGACT
TTTCTTTTCTTCTTGGGACCAACGGCTGGAGACTTAGTGGTATGCAGAATCTTGACCTGGATCATGATGC
TCAGCTCGGATCTCCACTTCTCCGCACGTTTCAGTGTTTTCTCCAACCAGCGGTTTTCATTGAGCTGGTT
ATGAGAGCTTTGGATGAAAATCTTCCGACAACACTGATAGTGCTCGGAAACCATCACGTTCAGGCCTACA
CCATTGTCCCTCAGATTCCAGAGTCCTATCTGGTTCCGGGCATTCTTCTCGTAGTACAGCTTGCAGGCCC
AGATTTTCAATGTGTGCCCGTTTCCCCGAAGTTCCTGATTATACCATTCCAGAATTTTCTCGGCACAATC
AGCGCAAGGACTCCAGCTGGAATACCAGTTGATCGTAAACTGCCCAGGATTATCCCGAAGATACTCTTCC
ACCTT
